Addgene plasmid #42077: pUAS-CFP-MEK
Depositing lab: Norbert Perrimon. Depositing organization: Harvard Medical School. Publication: A functional RNAi screen for regulators of receptor tyrosine kinase and ERK signalling. Friedman A, Perrimon N. Nature. 2006 Nov 9;444(7116):230-4. Epub 2006 Nov 1. 10.1038/nature05280 PubMed 17086199.
Backbone
  Vector backbone: pUAST
  Backbone size w/o insert (bp): 8904
  Vector type: Insect Expression
Growth in bacteria
  Bacterial resistance: Ampicillin, 100 μg/mL
  Growth temperature: 37°C
  Growth strain: DH5alpha
  Copy number: Unknown
Gene/Insert
  Gene/Insert name: Drosophila MEK ortholog (alt names: Dsor1; dmek)
  Species: D. melanogaster (fly)
  Entrez Gene: Dsor1 (a.k.a. Dmel_CG15793, CG15793, D-MEK, D-MEK/Dsor, D-Mek, D-SOR, D-Sor, D-mek, D-sor, D-sor-1, DMEK-1, DRODSOR1, DSOR, DSOR1, DSORT, DSor, DSor1, Dmek, Dmel\CG15793, Dsor, EK1-1, MAPKK, MEK, MEK/Dsor1, MEK1/2, Mek, Mek1/2, SOR, Sor, Su(Raf)34B, dMEK, dMek, dSor, dSor1, dsor1, mek, sor, sor/MEK1)
  Promoter: Hsp70
  Tag / fusion protein: CFP (N terminal on insert)
  Cloning method: Unknown
  Sequencing primers: 5′ pCasper-hs; 3′ SV40pA-R
Terms and licenses: Academic/Nonprofit Terms; Industry Terms: Not Available to Industry
Depositor comments: Full–length cDNA clone for MEK (Dsor1) was obtained from the Berkeley Drosophila Genome Project (BDGP) clone collection LD41207
How to cite: pUAS-CFP-MEK was a gift from Norbert Perrimon (Addgene plasmid # 42077 ; http://n2t.net/addgene:42077 ; RRID:Addgene_42077)
