[The description below was written by a language model from this plasmid's Addgene catalogue record.]
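Description:
pUAS-CFP-MEK is an insect expression plasmid built on the pUAST backbone (recorded as about 8.9 kb without the insert), the standard Drosophila GAL4/UAS vector. It is propagated in E. coli under ampicillin selection; the copy number is listed as unknown, and no feature table is provided, so the origin of replication and other backbone elements are not itemised in the record. In general, pUAST places GAL4-binding upstream activating sequences in front of a minimal Hsp70 promoter, which matches the Hsp70 promoter recorded here. It terminates transcripts with an SV40 polyadenylation signal, consistent with the SV40pA sequencing primer listed. Expression therefore depends on GAL4 being supplied, either from a co-transfected driver plasmid in cultured cells or from a driver line in flies.

The payload is the Drosophila melanogaster MEK ortholog Dsor1, the MAPK kinase that acts between Raf and ERK in the receptor tyrosine kinase signalling cascade. It is fused at its N terminus to cyan fluorescent protein. According to the depositor, the coding sequence derives from a full-length cDNA clone from the Berkeley Drosophila Genome Project collection. The cloning method is not stated.

The associated publication describes a functional RNAi screen for regulators of receptor tyrosine kinase and ERK signalling, so the construct fits that context as a fluorescently tagged pathway component expressed in Drosophila cells. The CFP tag allows MEK expression and localisation to be followed by fluorescence, but the exact role of this plasmid in the screen is not given in the record.
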