>Addgene plasmid #42077 | pUAS-CFP-MEK | addgene partial sequence | sequence record 59365 | pCasper-hs 5'-GCAACTACTGAAATCTGCCAAG-3'
CCACCATGGTGAGCAAGGGCGAGGAGCTGTTNCCGGGGTGGTGCCCATCCTGGTNAGCTGGACGGCGACG
TAAACGGCCACAAGTTCAGCGTGTCCGGCGAGGGCGAGGGCGATGCCACCTACGGCAAGCTGACCCTGAA
GTTCATCTGCACCACCGGCAAGCTGCCCGTGCCCTGGCCCACCCTCGTGACCACCCTGACCTGGGGCGTG
CAGTGCTTCAGCCGCTACCCCGACCACATGAAGCAGCACGACTTCTTCAAGTCCGCCATGCCCGAAGGCT
ACGTCCAGGAGCGCACCATCTTCTTCAAGGACGACGGCAACTACAAGACCCGCGCCGAGGTGAAGTTCGA
GGGCGACACCCTGGTGAACCGCATCGAGCTGAAGGGCATCGACTTCAAGGAGGACGGCAACATCCTGGGG
CACAAGCTGGAGTACAACTACATCAGCCACAACGTCTATATCACCGCCGACAAGCAGAAGAACGGCATCA
AGGCCAACTTCAAGATCCGCCACAACATCGAGGACGGCAGCGTGCAGCTCGCCGACCACTACCAGCAGAA
CACCCCCATCGGCGACGGCCCCGTGCTGCTGCCCGACAACCACTACCTGAGCACCCAGTCCGCCCTGAGC
AAAGACCCCAACGAGAAGCGCGATCACATGG
