>Addgene plasmid #42077 | pUAS-CFP-MEK | addgene partial sequence | sequence record 59969 | EGFP-C 5'-CATGGTCCTGCTGGAGTTCGTG-3'
AGTCCGGACTCAGATCTCGAGCTCAAGCTTCGAATTCGATGTCGAAGAACAAGCTGAATCTGGTGCTGCC
GCCGGTAAATACGGAGGCAACTGTTGCCGCCGCCACAGTGGCGCCGACGCCGCCATTCAAAACCCCCTCG
GGCACAGACACACACAGTTTGCTGGGGAAGCCCAAGACGAGCATCGATGCGCTGACAGAGACGCTGGAGG
GTCTGGACATGGGCGACACGGAACGCAAGCGGATCAAGATGTTCCTCAGCCAGAAGGAGAAGATCGGCGA
GCTGTCCGACGAGGATCTGGAGAAGCTGGGCGAGCTCGGATCGGGCAATGGCGGCGTGGTGATGAAGGTC
CGGCACACGCACACACACCTGATCATGGCCAGGAAACTGATCCATCTGGAGGTGAAGCCGGCGATCAAGA
AACAGATCCTGCGCGAACTGAAAGTCCTGCACGAATGTAATTTCCCGCACATTGTCGGTTTCTACGGCGC
CTTCTACAGCGACGGCGAGATCAGTATCTGCATGGAGTATATGGACGGTGGATCACTTGACCTGATCCTC
AAGCGGGCCGGTCGAATACCAGAGTCCATTCTCGGCAGGATCACGCTGGCGGTGCTCAAGGGCTTGAGCT
ATCTGCGCGACAATCACGCCATCATCCACCGTGACGTGAAGCCGAGCAATATCCTCGTCAATAGCAGCGG
CGAGATCAAGATCTGTGATTTCGGCGTCTCCGGTCAACTGATCGACTCGATGGCCAACTCCTTTGTGGGC
ACCCGTAGCTATATGTCGCCGGAGCGATTGCAGGGCACCCACTACTCCGTGCAGTCGGACATCTGGTCGT
TGGGTCTGTCGCTGGTGGAGATGGCCATCGGCATGTACCCCATCCCGCCGCCAAACACCGCCACCCTGGA
